>Addgene plasmid #26439 | 2. p167 Dync1i1.D | depositor partial sequence | sequence record 12480 | Author sequence
CTCCACGACCTCCAGTGAGCCTCCGCGTACAGCATTCAGGAAGCAAACATGTCTGACAAGAGCGACCTAA
AGGCCGAGCTGGAGCGCAAAAAGCAGCGCTTAGCACAGATAAGAGAGGAGAAGAAACGGAAGGAAGAGGA
GAGGAAGAAGAAAGAGGCAGATATGCAGCAAAAGAAAGAGCCCGTTCAAGATGACTCCGATCTGGATCGC
AAACGACGGGAGACAGAAGCTTTGCTTCAGAGCATTGGCATATCACCGGAGCCCCCTCTAGTGAGCACTC
CCAGTGATGCTGGAAGCCAAGACTCGGGCGATCTGGGGCCATTAACAAGGACCCTGCAGTGGGACACAGA
CCCCTCAGTGCTCCAGCTGCAGTCAGACTCAGAACTTGGGAGACGACTGCACAAGCTGGGCGTGTCAAAG
GTGACCCAGGTGGATTTCCTGCCTAGGGAAGTAGTATCCTACTCCAAGGAGACACAGACTCCTCTTGCAA
CACATCAGTCTGAAGAGGATGAGGAAGATGAGGAGATGGTAGAACCCAAAATTGGTCATGATTCTGAACT
GGAGAATCAAGAAAAAAAGCAGGAGACAAAGGAAGCCCCTCCAAGAGAGTTGACGGAGGAAGAAAAACAG
CAGATCCTGCACTCAGAAGAATTCCTCATCTTCTTTGACCGGACAATCCGAGTAATTGAAAGAGCTCTTG
CAGAGGACTCGGACATCTTTTTTGACTACAGCGGTCGAGAGCTGGAGGAGAAAGATGGGGATGTGCAGGC
TGGAGCCAACCTGTCTTTCAACCGTCAGTTCTACGATGAACATTGGTCTAAGCATCGGGTGGTCACATGT
ATGGACTGGTCTCTCCAGTACCCTGAGCTGATGGTTGCTTCTTATAGCAACAACGAAGATGCTCCCCACG
AGCCAGATGGAGTGGCCTTGGTTTGGAACATGAAGTTCAAGAAAACCACACCAGAATATGTCTTCCACTG
TCAGTCTTCTGTGATGTCAGTCTGCTTTGCCCGTTTTCATCCTAATTTGGTGGTTGGTGGCACCTATTCA
GGCCAGATTGTCCTCTGGGACAATCGCAGTCATCGAAGAACGCCTGTCCAGAGGACCCCCTTGTCAGCCG
CTGCACATACACATCCTGTGTACTGTGTCAATGTTGTTGGGACCCAGAATGCTCACAACCTGATCACTGT
CTCTACCGATGGCAAAATGTGTTCCTGGAGCTTGGACATGCTCTCAACCCCACAGGAGAGCATGGAGCTG
GTGTATAATAAGTCCAAGCCTGTGGCTGTGACGGGAATGGCTTTCCCAACGGGAGACGTCAACAACTTCG
TGGTTGGCAGTGAGGAAGGGACCGTCTACACGGCTTGTCGTCATGGAAGCAAAGCAGGCATCGGTGAGGT
CTTTGAAGGTCACCAAGGGCCAGTGACAGGCATTAACTGCCACATGGCAGTGGGTCCCATCGACTTTTCT
CATCTGTTTGTCACGTCATCATTTGACTGGACTGTCAAACTGTGGACCACGAAGCACAACAAGCCGCTCT
ACTCCTTTGAAGACAATGCAGACTATGTGTACGATGTCATGTGGTCCCCCGTGCATCCCGCGCTCTTTGC
CTGCGTGGACGGGATGGGGCGCTTGGACCTCTGGAACCTCAACAGTGACACCGAGGTGCCAACAGCAAGT
GTGGCCATTGAAGGAGCATCTGCCCTAAACCGAGTTCGTTGGGCACAGGGTGGCAAGGAAGTTGCGGTAG
GGGACTCAGAAGGCCGCATTTGGATCTACGATGTTGGAGAGCTTGCCGTTCCACACAATGATGAATGGAC
ACGATTTGCCCGGACCCTGGTGGAGATCCGCGCCAACAGGGCTGACAGCGAGGAGGAAGGGGCTGTTGAG
TTAGCTGCCTAGACATGAGATGAGTCTGCCCACTCTGGCGCCCACCCTTCCATGCTAGAACTCAGTCTGC
AGTCAAGGCCCCCGTGCAGTGTTTGGCGTTCTTTCTGTATCAGTATCCCCGTGGCATCTTGGGTGCCATA
TTGTGCAGTGTTTCCCCATATTCTCCACGTGTACCTACTCACTCGAAATCCACCCCAGCGTTTCTACCTT
TGTGTCCCCGTCTCAAAAACAAATGGGGGAGGGAACCCTTAGGGGTTTAGTTGTTGCCTTTTAACTACTT
GGTAGCTGTATTTAATAGCTGGAAACCTCTGGTTGAATTTGTGCTTACATGTACTTCTGGCGTAGTCCTA
TTAAATCCATATGAAGCCAGATATGATTGGGTGCAGATGTGGTGTGCCTCATGATATGGTACAGGGCCAA
AGACTTGAGATGTGGTGTTTTACATGGTGATTCGCATTATGAATGGATTTACTACAAGAACATTGCTGCT
CCTTATTTATTGTAATGTGCTGCATGGAACATATTTATTTGAAAGCATTAAAATAAACGATCTTAGAGCA
TGTGCGT
