>Addgene plasmid #26439 | 2. p167 Dync1i1.D | addgene partial sequence | sequence record 32876 | 26439 with mDync1i1-R 5'-TGAGTGCAGGATCTGCTGTT
GGGCTTCCTTTGTCTCCTGCTTTTTTTCTTGATTCTCCAGTTCAGAATCATGACCAATTTTGGGTTCTAC
CATCTCCTCATCTTCCTCATCCTCTTCAGACTGATGTGTTGCAAGAGGAGTCTGTGTCTCCTTGGAGTAG
GATACTACTTCCCTAGGCAGGAAATCCACCTGGGTCACCTTTGACACGCCCAGCTTGTGCAGTCGTCTCC
CAAGTTCTGAGTCTGACTGCAGCTGGAGCACTGAGGGGTCTGTGTCCCACTGCAGGGTCCTTGTTAATGG
CCCCAGATCGCCCGAGTCTTGGCTTCCAGCATCACTGGGAGTGCTCACTAGAGGGGGCTCCGGTGATATG
CCAATGCTCTGAAGCAAAGCTTCTGTCTCCCGTCGTTTGCGATCCAGATCGGAGTCATCTTGAACGGGCT
CTTTCTTTTGCTGCATATCTGCCTCTTTCTTCTTCCTCTCCTCTTCCTTCCGTTTCTTCTCCTCTCTTAT
CTGTGCTAAGCGCTGCTTTTTGCGCTCCAGCTCGGCCTTTAGGTCGCTCTTGTCAGACATGTTTGCTTCC
TGAATGCTGTACGCGGAGGCTCACTGGAGGTCGTGGAGAAGGGCGAATTCGCGGCCGCTAAATTCAATTC
GCCCTATAGTGAGTCGTATTACAATTCACTGGCCGTCGTTTTACAACGTCGTGACTGGGAAAACCCTGGC
GTTACCCAACTTAATCGCCTTGCAGCACATCCCCCTTTCGCCAGCTGGCGTAATAGCGAAGAGGCCCGCA
CCGATCGCCCTTCCCAACAGTTGCGCAGCCTATACGTACGGCAGTTTAAGGTTTACACCTATAAAAGAGA
GAGCCGTTATCGTCTGTTTGTGGATGTACAGAG
