[The description below was written by a language model from this plasmid's Addgene catalogue record.]
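Description:
p167 Dync1i1.D is a bacterial subcloning and sequencing plasmid built on the commercial pCR4-TOPO backbone (about 4.0 kb without insert), into which a mouse cDNA was inserted by TOPO cloning, the topoisomerase-mediated ligation of a PCR product directly into a pre-activated linear vector. It is maintained at high copy number in standard E. coli cloning strains and is selected with kanamycin. No feature table accompanies the record, so details of the origin of replication or any additional markers on the backbone are not given.

The insert, roughly 2.5 kb, is the D isoform of cytoplasmic dynein 1 intermediate chain 1 (Dync1i1, also called IC74 or DIC) from Mus musculus, recorded as carrying no mutations. Dynein intermediate chains are subunits of the cytoplasmic dynein motor complex, and Dync1i1 gives rise to several transcripts through alternative splicing. This clone represents one such splice variant, and its numbered name suggests it belongs to a set of isoform clones. M13 and T7 primer sites flanking the cloning site allow the insert to be sequenced from both ends. The record lists no eukaryotic promoter, epitope tag or reporter, and the vector is classed as a cloning rather than an expression plasmid, so the insert is not expected to be expressed in mammalian cells from this construct.

The plasmid serves mainly as a sequence-verified reference copy of this isoform. It suits work on dynein intermediate chain isoform identification, alternative splicing and tissue distribution of transcripts, and can act as a template for PCR or for subcloning the coding sequence into expression vectors.
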