Addgene plasmid #26439: 2. p167 Dync1i1.D
Depositing lab: Elizabeth Fisher. Depositing organization: University College London. Publication: Mouse cytoplasmic dynein intermediate chains: identification of new isoforms, alternative splicing and tissue distribution of transcripts. Kuta A, Deng W, Morsi El-Kadi A, Banks GT, Hafezparast M, Pfister KK, Fisher EM. PLoS One. 2010 . 5(7):e11682. 10.1371/journal.pone.0011682 PubMed 20657784.
Backbone
  Vector backbone: pCR4-TOPO
  Backbone manufacturer: Invitrogen
  Backbone size w/o insert (bp): 3956
  Vector type: subcloning and sequencing
Growth in bacteria
  Bacterial resistance: Kanamycin, 50 μg/mL
  Growth temperature: 37°C
  Growth strain: DH5alpha
  Growth instructions: TOP10 [Invitrogen], standard LB with 50 ug/ml of kanamicin
  Copy number: High Copy
Gene/Insert
  Gene/Insert name: cytoplasmic dynein 1 intermediate chain 1 isoform D (alt name: Dync1i1, IC74, DIC)
  Species: M. musculus (mouse)
  Insert size (bp): 2457
  Mutation: N/A
  GenBank ID: NM_010063
  Entrez Gene: Dync1i1 (a.k.a. DH IC-1, DHIC-1, DI, DIC, Dnci, Dncic1, IC7, IC74)
  Cloning method: TOPO Cloning
  Sequencing primers: 5′ M13, T7; 3′ M13, T7
Terms and licenses: Academic/Nonprofit Terms; Industry Terms: Not Available to Industry
How to cite: 2. p167 Dync1i1.D was a gift from Elizabeth Fisher (Addgene plasmid # 26439 ; http://n2t.net/addgene:26439 ; RRID:Addgene_26439)
